Addgene plasmid #227479: pk335-CARGO-6mer-Fgf5Pro
Purpose: 6-mer gRNA array targeting Sp dCas9/Cas9 to the Prdm8-Fgf5 locus
Depositing lab: Joanna Wysocka. Depositing organization: Stanford University. Publication: Long-range regulation of transcription scales with genomic distance in a gene-specific manner. Jensen CL, Chen LF, Swigut T, Crocker OJ, Yao D, Bassik MC, Ferrell JE Jr, Boettiger AN, Wysocka J. Mol Cell. 2025 Jan 16;85(2):347-361.e7. doi: 10.1016/j.molcel.2024.10.021. Epub 2024 Dec 2. PubMed 39626660.
Backbone
  Vector backbone: pk335-BFP
  Vector type: CRISPR
  Selectable markers: Neomycin (select with G418) ; TagBFP
Growth in bacteria
  Bacterial resistance: Kanamycin, 50 μg/mL
  Growth temperature: 37°C
  Growth strain: NEB Stable
  Copy number: High Copy
Gene/Insert
  Gene/Insert name: CARGO to Fgf5 promoter (alt name: CARGOFgf5Pro)
  gRNA/shRNA sequence: CGAGCCAGCGGCTCCGGAAT, GGGTGGCTCTTGACAACCGC, GGTCGCAGCCAGCGTCCCGG, GATGCGATCCCGGGAGTGGG, CACCCCCGCCCCCGGGACCG, CCGCTTTGTGTACTCACGGC
  Species: M. musculus (mouse), Synthetic
  Cloning method: Other
Terms and licenses: Academic/Nonprofit Terms; Industry Terms: Not Available to Industry
How to cite: pk335-CARGO-6mer-Fgf5Pro was a gift from Joanna Wysocka (Addgene plasmid # 227479 ; http://n2t.net/addgene:227479 ; RRID:Addgene_227479)
