[The description below was written by a language model from this plasmid's Addgene catalogue record and pLannotate feature annotations shown in this document.]
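Description:
pk335-CARGO-6mer-Fgf5Pro is a 7.7 kb mammalian CRISPR guide-expression plasmid built on the pk335-BFP backbone. It delivers an array of six single-guide RNAs that direct Streptococcus pyogenes Cas9 or dCas9 to the mouse Fgf5 promoter within the Prdm8-Fgf5 locus. It encodes no Cas9, so the nuclease or a dCas9 fusion must be supplied separately. In bacteria it replicates from a high-copy ColE1/pUC-type origin and is selected with kanamycin. The highly repetitive array probably explains why the record lists a recombination-stabilising growth strain. An f1 origin is also present.

The payload is a tandem series of repeated units, each pairing a human U6 RNA polymerase III promoter with an S. pyogenes guide scaffold (annotated as tracrRNA fragments). Each guide is therefore transcribed as an independent unit. The annotation finds seven U6 promoters and seven scaffold fragments. This fits six complete promoter-spacer-scaffold units plus unpaired elements at the two ends of the array, although the table does not annotate the spacers themselves. Tiling several guides across one region concentrates many dCas9 molecules, and any fused effector, at that site.

Downstream of the array, a CMV enhancer/chicken β-actin promoter with a hybrid intron drives TagBFP, terminated by a bGH polyadenylation signal, which marks transfected cells by blue fluorescence. A dual PGK/EM7 promoter drives the Tn5 NeoR/KanR gene, giving G418 selection in mammalian cells and kanamycin resistance in bacteria. A φC31 attB site could allow integrase-mediated genomic insertion. The single AAV2 ITR, the bom fragments and the truncated β-lactamase fragment appear to be backbone remnants. The associated study concerns long-range, distance-dependent regulation of transcription.
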