Features (pLannotate 1.2.2; 31 found; start..end, strand, type, name):
      1..589     +  rep_origin     ori: high-copy-number ColE1/pMB1/pBR322/pUC origin of replication
    669..736     +  misc_RNA       tracrRNA (fragment): trans-activating CRISPR RNA for the Streptococcus pyogenes CRISPR/Cas9 system
    768..999     +  promoter       U6 promoter: RNA polymerase III promoter for human U6 snRNA
   1047..1114    +  misc_RNA       tracrRNA (fragment): trans-activating CRISPR RNA for the Streptococcus pyogenes CRISPR/Cas9 system
   1146..1377    +  promoter       U6 promoter: RNA polymerase III promoter for human U6 snRNA
   1425..1492    +  misc_RNA       tracrRNA (fragment): trans-activating CRISPR RNA for the Streptococcus pyogenes CRISPR/Cas9 system
   1524..1755    +  promoter       U6 promoter: RNA polymerase III promoter for human U6 snRNA
   1803..1870    +  misc_RNA       tracrRNA (fragment): trans-activating CRISPR RNA for the Streptococcus pyogenes CRISPR/Cas9 system
   1902..2133    +  promoter       U6 promoter: RNA polymerase III promoter for human U6 snRNA
   2181..2248    +  misc_RNA       tracrRNA (fragment): trans-activating CRISPR RNA for the Streptococcus pyogenes CRISPR/Cas9 system
   2280..2511    +  promoter       U6 promoter: RNA polymerase III promoter for human U6 snRNA
   2559..2626    +  misc_RNA       tracrRNA (fragment): trans-activating CRISPR RNA for the Streptococcus pyogenes CRISPR/Cas9 system
   2658..2889    +  promoter       U6 promoter: RNA polymerase III promoter for human U6 snRNA
   2937..3004    +  misc_RNA       tracrRNA (fragment): trans-activating CRISPR RNA for the Streptococcus pyogenes CRISPR/Cas9 system
   3036..3267    +  promoter       U6 promoter: RNA polymerase III promoter for human U6 snRNA
   3296..3581    +  enhancer       CMV enhancer: human cytomegalovirus immediate early enhancer; contains an 18-bp deletion relative to the standard CMV enhancer
   3583..3709    +  promoter       chicken β-actin promoter (fragment): contains a 21-bp deletion relative to the standard chicken β-actin promoter
   3720..3866    +  promoter       chicken β-actin promoter (fragment): contains a 21-bp deletion relative to the standard chicken β-actin promoter
   3867..4094    +  intron         hybrid intron: hybrid between chicken β-actin (CBA) and minute virus of mice (MMV) introns (Gray et al., 2011)
   4112..4813    +  CDS            TagBFP: monomeric blue fluorescent protein mammalian codon-optimized
   4844..4955    +  polyA_signal   bGH poly(A) signal: bovine growth hormone polyadenylation signal
   5055..5124    +  protein_bind   attB: attB site for the φC31 integrase (Groth et al., 2000) phage φC31 integrase
   5127..5267    +  repeat_region  AAV2 ITR: inverted terminal repeat of adeno-associated virus serotype 2 inverted
   5272..5323    -  misc_feature   bom (fragment): basis of mobility region from pBR322
   5342..5797    +  rep_origin     f1 ori (sequence partly withheld): f1 bacteriophage origin of replication; arrow indicates direction of (+) strand synthesis
   5798..5839    -  misc_feature   bom (fragment): basis of mobility region from pBR322
   5840..6326    +  promoter       PGK promoter: mouse phosphoglycerate kinase 1 promoter
   6348..6395    +  promoter       EM7 promoter: synthetic bacterial promoter&nbsp
   6415..7218    +  CDS            NeoR/KanR: aminoglycoside phosphotransferase from Tn5; aph(3')-II (or nptII); confers resistance to neomycin, kanamycin, and G418 (Geneticin®)
   7222..7258    +  polyA_signal   PGK poly(A) signal (fragment): mouse phosphoglycerate kinase 1 polyadenylation signal
   7267..7561    +  CDS            bla(M) (fragment): β-lactamase lacking the signal sequence; bla(M); allows cytosolic expression of β-lactamase
>Addgene plasmid #227479 | pk335-CARGO-6mer-Fgf5Pro | addgene full sequence | sequence record 452235 | Addgene NGS Result
TTGAGATCCTTTTTTTCTGCGCGTAATCTGCTGCTTGCAAACAAAAAAACCACCGCTACCAGCGGTGGTT
TGTTTGCCGGATCAAGAGCTACCAACTCTTTTTCCGAAGGTAACTGGCTTCAGCAGAGCGCAGATACCAA
ATACTGTTCTTCTAGTGTAGCCGTAGTTAGGCCACCACTTCAAGAACTCTGTAGCACCGCCTACATACCT
CGCTCTGCTAATCCTGTTACCAGTGGCTGCTGCCAGTGGCGATAAGTCGTGTCTTACCGGGTTGGACTCA
AGACGATAGTTACCGGATAAGGCGCAGCGGTCGGGCTGAACGGGGGGTTCGTGCACACAGCCCAGCTTGG
AGCGAACGACCTACACCGAACTGAGATACCTACAGCGTGAGCTATGAGAAAGCGCCACGCTTCCCGAAGG
GAGAAAGGCGGACAGGTATCCGGTAAGCGGCAGGGTCGGAACAGGAGAGCGCACGAGGGAGCTTCCAGGG
GGAAACGCCTGGTATCTTTATAGTCCTGTCGGGTTTCGCCACCTCTGACTTGAGCGTCGATTTTTGTGAT
GCTCGTCAGGGGGGCGGAGCCTATGGAAAAACGCCAGCAACGCGGCCTTTTTACGGTTCCTGGCCTTTTG
CTGGCCTTTTGCTCACATGTGTTTAAGAGCTATGCTGGAAACAGCATAGCAAGTTTAAATAAGGCTAGTC
CGTTATCAACTTGAAAAAGTGGCACCGAGTCGGTGCTTTTTTTCTCGAGTACTAGGATCCATTAGGCTTT
CCCATGATTCCTTCATATTTGCATATACGATACAAGGCTGTTAGAGAGATAATTGGAATTAATTTGACTG
TAAACACAAAGATATTAGTACAAAATACGTGACGTAGAAAGTAATAATTTCTTGGGTAGTTTGCAGTTTT
AAAATTATGTTTTAAAATGGACTATCATATGCTTACCGTAACTTGAAAGTATTTCGATTTCTTGGCTTTA
TATATCTTGTGGAAAGGACGAAACACCGCGAGCCAGCGGCTCCGGAATGTTTAAGAGCTATGCTGGAAAC
AGCATAGCAAGTTTAAATAAGGCTAGTCCGTTATCAACTTGAAAAAGTGGCACCGAGTCGGTGCTTTTTT
TCTCGAGTACTAGGATCCATTAGGCTTTCCCATGATTCCTTCATATTTGCATATACGATACAAGGCTGTT
AGAGAGATAATTGGAATTAATTTGACTGTAAACACAAAGATATTAGTACAAAATACGTGACGTAGAAAGT
AATAATTTCTTGGGTAGTTTGCAGTTTTAAAATTATGTTTTAAAATGGACTATCATATGCTTACCGTAAC
TTGAAAGTATTTCGATTTCTTGGCTTTATATATCTTGTGGAAAGGACGAAACACCGGGGTGGCTCTTGAC
AACCGCGTTTAAGAGCTATGCTGGAAACAGCATAGCAAGTTTAAATAAGGCTAGTCCGTTATCAACTTGA
AAAAGTGGCACCGAGTCGGTGCTTTTTTTCTCGAGTACTAGGATCCATTAGGCTTTCCCATGATTCCTTC
ATATTTGCATATACGATACAAGGCTGTTAGAGAGATAATTGGAATTAATTTGACTGTAAACACAAAGATA
TTAGTACAAAATACGTGACGTAGAAAGTAATAATTTCTTGGGTAGTTTGCAGTTTTAAAATTATGTTTTA
AAATGGACTATCATATGCTTACCGTAACTTGAAAGTATTTCGATTTCTTGGCTTTATATATCTTGTGGAA
AGGACGAAACACCGGGTCGCAGCCAGCGTCCCGGGTTTAAGAGCTATGCTGGAAACAGCATAGCAAGTTT
AAATAAGGCTAGTCCGTTATCAACTTGAAAAAGTGGCACCGAGTCGGTGCTTTTTTTCTCGAGTACTAGG
ATCCATTAGGCTTTCCCATGATTCCTTCATATTTGCATATACGATACAAGGCTGTTAGAGAGATAATTGG
AATTAATTTGACTGTAAACACAAAGATATTAGTACAAAATACGTGACGTAGAAAGTAATAATTTCTTGGG
TAGTTTGCAGTTTTAAAATTATGTTTTAAAATGGACTATCATATGCTTACCGTAACTTGAAAGTATTTCG
ATTTCTTGGCTTTATATATCTTGTGGAAAGGACGAAACACCGGATGCGATCCCGGGAGTGGGGTTTAAGA
GCTATGCTGGAAACAGCATAGCAAGTTTAAATAAGGCTAGTCCGTTATCAACTTGAAAAAGTGGCACCGA
GTCGGTGCTTTTTTTCTCGAGTACTAGGATCCATTAGGCTTTCCCATGATTCCTTCATATTTGCATATAC
GATACAAGGCTGTTAGAGAGATAATTGGAATTAATTTGACTGTAAACACAAAGATATTAGTACAAAATAC
GTGACGTAGAAAGTAATAATTTCTTGGGTAGTTTGCAGTTTTAAAATTATGTTTTAAAATGGACTATCAT
ATGCTTACCGTAACTTGAAAGTATTTCGATTTCTTGGCTTTATATATCTTGTGGAAAGGACGAAACACCG
CACCCCCGCCCCCGGGACCGGTTTAAGAGCTATGCTGGAAACAGCATAGCAAGTTTAAATAAGGCTAGTC
CGTTATCAACTTGAAAAAGTGGCACCGAGTCGGTGCTTTTTTTCTCGAGTACTAGGATCCATTAGGCTTT
CCCATGATTCCTTCATATTTGCATATACGATACAAGGCTGTTAGAGAGATAATTGGAATTAATTTGACTG
TAAACACAAAGATATTAGTACAAAATACGTGACGTAGAAAGTAATAATTTCTTGGGTAGTTTGCAGTTTT
AAAATTATGTTTTAAAATGGACTATCATATGCTTACCGTAACTTGAAAGTATTTCGATTTCTTGGCTTTA
TATATCTTGTGGAAAGGACGAAACACCGCCGCTTTGTGTACTCACGGCGTTTAAGAGCTATGCTGGAAAC
AGCATAGCAAGTTTAAATAAGGCTAGTCCGTTATCAACTTGAAAAAGTGGCACCGAGTCGGTGCTTTTTT
TCTCGAGTACTAGGATCCATTAGGCTTTCCCATGATTCCTTCATATTTGCATATACGATACAAGGCTGTT
AGAGAGATAATTGGAATTAATTTGACTGTAAACACAAAGATATTAGTACAAAATACGTGACGTAGAAAGT
AATAATTTCTTGGGTAGTTTGCAGTTTTAAAATTATGTTTTAAAATGGACTATCATATGCTTACCGTAAC
TTGAAAGTATTTCGATTTCTTGGCTTTATATATCTTGTGGAAAGGACGAAACACCGTTTTTTTTCTAGAG
GTACCCGTTACATAACTTACGGTAAATGGCCCGCCTGGCTGACCGCCCAACGACCCCCGCCCATTGACGT
CAATAGTAACGCCAATAGGGACTTTCCATTGACGTCAATGGGTGGAGTATTTACGGTAAACTGCCCACTT
GGCAGTACATCAAGTGTATCATATGCCAAGTACGCCCCCTATTGACGTCAATGACGGTAAATGGCCCGCC
TGGCATTGTGCCCAGTACATGACCTTATGGGACTTTCCTACTTGGCAGTACATCTACGTATTAGTCATCG
CTATTACCATGGTCGAGGTGAGCCCCACGTTCTGCTTCACTCTCCCCATCTCCCCCCCCTCCCCACCCCC
AATTTTGTATTTATTTATTTTTTAATTATTTTGTGCAGCGATGGGGGCGGGGGGGGGGGGGGGGGGGGGS
CGSGSGSSAGGGGGGGGGGGGGGGGGGGAGGGGSGGGGSGGGGSGAGGSGGAGAGGTGCGGCGGCAGCCA
ATCAGAGCGGCGCGCTCCGAAAGTTTCCTTTTATGGCGAGGCGGCGGCGGCGGCGGCCCTATAAAAAGCG
AAGCGCGCGGCGGGCGGGAGTCGCTGCGCGCTGCCTTCGCCCCGTGCCCCGCTCCGCCGCCGCCTCGCGC
CGCCCGCCCCGGCTCTGACTGACCGCGTTACTCCCACAGGTGAGCGGGCGGGACGGCCCTTCTCCTCCGG
GCTGTAATTAGCTGAGCAAGAGGTAAGGGTTTAAGGGATGGTTGGTTGGTGGGGTATTAATGTTTAATTA
CCTGGAGCACCTGCCTGAAATCACTTTTTTTCAGGTTGGACCGGTGCCACCATGAGCGAGCTGATTAAGG
AGAACATGCACATGAAGCTGTACATGGAGGGCACCGTGGACAACCATCACTTCAAGTGCACATCCGAGGG
CGAAGGCAAGCCCTACGAGGGCACCCAGACCATGAGAATCAAGGTGGTCGAGGGCGGCCCTCTCCCCTTC
GCCTTCGACATCCTGGCTACTAGCTTCCTCTACGGCAGCAAGACCTTCATCAACCACACCCAGGGCATCC
CCGACTTCTTCAAGCAGTCCTTCCCTGAGGGCTTCACATGGGAGAGAGTCACCACATACGATGACGGGGG
CGTGCTGACCGCTACCCAGGACACCAGCCTCCAGGACGGCTGCCTCATCTACAACGTCAAGATCAGAGGG
GTGAACTTCACATCCAACGGCCCTGTGATGCAGAAGAAAACACTCGGCTGGGAGGCCTTCACCGAGACGC
TGTACCCCGCTGACGGCGGCCTGGAAGGCAGAAACGACATGGCCCTGAAGCTCGTGGGCGGGAGCCATCT
GATCGCAAACATCAAGACCACATATAGATCCAAGAAACCCGCTAAGAACCTCAAGATGCCTGGCGTCTAC
TATGTGGACTACAGACTGGAAAGAATCAAGGAGGCCAACAACGAAACCTACGTCGAGCAGCACGAGGTGG
CAGTGGCCAGATACTGCGACCTCCCTAGCAAACTGGGGCACAAGCTTAATTAAGAATTCCTAGAGCTCGC
TGATCAGCCTCGACTGTGCCTTCTAGTTGCCAGCCATCTGTTGTTTGCCCCTCCCCCGTGCCTTCCTTGA
CCCTGGAAGGTGCCACTCCCACTGTCCTTTCCTAATAAAATGAGGAAATTGCATCGCATTGTCTGAGTAG
GTGTCATTCTATTCTGGGGGGTGGGGTGGGGCAGGACAGCAAGGGGGAGGATTGGGAAGAGAATAGCAGG
CATGCTGGGGAGCTCTCGAAGCCGCGGTGCGGGTGCCAGGGCGTGCCCTTGGGCTCCCCGGGCGCGTACT
CCACCTCACCCATCGCAGGAACCCCTAGTGATGGAGTTGGCCACTCCCTCTCTGCGCGCTCGCTCGCTCA
CTGAGGCCGGGCGACCAAAGGTCGCCCGACGCCCGGGCTTTGCCCGGGCGGCCTCAGTGAGCGAGCGAGC
GCGCAGCTGCCTGCAGGGGCGCCTGATGCGGTATTTTCTCCTTACGCATCTGTGCGGTATTTCACACCGC
ATA
[95 nt withheld, positions 5324-5418]
T
[46 nt withheld, positions 5420-5465]
C
[141 nt withheld, positions 5467-5607]
CCTTTGACGTTGGAGTCCACGTTCTTT
[37 nt withheld, positions 5635-5671]
ACTCTATCTCGGGCTATTCTTTTGATTTATAAGGGATTTTGCCGATTTCGGTCTATTGGTTAAAAAATGA
GCTGATTTAACAAAAATTTAACGCGAATTTTAACAAAATATTAACGTTTACAATTTTATGGTGCACTCTC
AGTACAATCTGCTCTGATGCCGCATAGTGCTTTTCCCAAGGCAGTCTGGAGCATGCGCTTTAGCAGCCCC
GCTGGGCACTTGGCGCTACACAAGTGGCCTCTGGCCTCGCACACATTCCACATCCACCGGTAGGCGCCAA
CCGGCTCCGTTCTTTGGTGGCCCCTTCGCGCCACCTTCTACTCCTCCCCTAGTCAGGAAGTTCCCCCCCG
CCCCGCAGCTCGCGTCGTGCAGGACGTGACAAATGGAAGTAGCACGTCTCACTAGTCTCGTGCAGATGGA
CAGCACCGCTGAGCAATGGAAGCGGGTAGGCCTTTGGGGCAGCGGCCAATAGCAGCTTTGCTCCTTCGCT
TTCTGGGCTCAGAGGCTGGGAAGGGGTGGGTCCGGGGGCGGGCTCAGGGGCGGGCTCAGGGGCGGGGCGG
GCGCCCGAAGGTCCTCCGGAGGCCCGGCATTCTGCACGCTTCAAAAGCGCACGTCTGCCGCGCTGTTCTC
CTCTTCCTCATCTCCGGGCCTTTCGACCGATCATCAAGCTGCACGTGTTGACAATTAATCATCGGCATAG
TATATCGGCATAGTATAATACGACTCACTATAGGAGGGCCACCATGGGATCGGCCATTGAACAAGATGGA
TTGCACGCAGGTTCTCCGGCCGCTTGGGTGGAGAGGCTATTCGGCTATGACTGGGCACAACAGACAATCG
GCTGCTCTGATGCCGCCGTGTTCCGGCTGTCAGCGCAGGGGCGCCCGGTTCTTTTTGTCAAGACCGACCT
GTCCGGTGCCCTGAATGAACTGCAGGACGAGGCAGCGCGGCTATCGTGGCTGGCCACGACGGGCGTTCCT
TGCGCAGCTGTGCTCGACGTTGTCACTGAAGCGGGAAGGGACTGGCTGCTATTGGGCGAAGTGCCGGGGC
AGGATCTCCTGTCATCTCACCTTGCTCCTGCCGAGAAAGTATCCATCATGGCTGATGCAATGCGGCGGCT
GCATACGCTTGATCCGGCTACCTGCCCATTCGACCACCAAGCGAAACATCGCATCGAGCGAGCACGTACT
CGGATGGAAGCCGGTCTTGTCGATCAGGATGATCTGGACGAAGAGCATCAGGGGCTCGCGCCAGCCGAAC
TGTTCGCCAGGCTCAAGGCGCGCATGCCCGACGGCGAGGATCTCGTCGTGACCCATGGCGATGCCTGCTT
GCCGAATATCATGGTGGAAAATGGCCGCTTTTCTGGATTCATCGACTGTGGCCGGCTGGGTGTGGCGGAC
CGCTATCAGGACATAGCGTTGGCTACCCGTGATATTGCTGAAGAGCTTGGCGGCGAATGGGCTGACCGCT
TCCTCGTGCTTTACGGTATCGCCGCTCCCGATTCGCAGCGCATCGCCTTCTATCGCCTTCTTGACGAGTT
CTTCTGATCGAGAAATTGATGATCTATTAAACAATAAAGACGTCCACATGGAAGTGCAAACTATTAACTG
GCGAACTACTTACTCTAGCTTCCCGGCAACAATTAATAGACTGGATGGAGGCGGATAAAGTTGCAGGACC
ACTTCTGCGCTCGGCCCTTCCGGCTGGCTGGTTTATTGCTGATAAATCTGGAGCCGGTGAGCGTGGAAGC
CGCGGTATCATTGCAGCACTGGGGCCAGATGGTAAGCCCTCCCGTATCGTAGTTATCTACACGACGGGGA
GTCAGGCAACTATGGATGAACGAAATAGACAGATCGCTGAGATAGGTGCCTCACTGATTAAGCATTGGTA
ACTGTCAGACCAAGTTTACTCATATATACTTTAGATTGATTTAAAACTTCATTTTTAATTTAAAAGGATC
TAGGTGAAGATCCTTTTTGATAATCTCATGACCAAAATCCCTTAACGTGAGTTTTCGTTCCACTGAGCGT
CAGACCCCGTAGAAAAGATCAAAGGATCTTC
